>Addgene plasmid #153357 | pMAP L2B | depositor full sequence | sequence record 296929 | pMAP L2B sequence 4384 bps
ACAAGAAAAGAAAAAACACCCGTTAGGGTGTTTTTAGTTAGTGTGGCGCGCCGACTTGCGACATGCGGTC
CTTTGTTATTTGCCGACTACCTTGGTGATCTCGCCTTTCACGTAGTGGACAAATTCTTCCAACTGATCTG
CGCGCGAGGCCAAGCGATCTTCTTCTTGTCCAAGATAAGCCTGTCTAGCTTCAAGTATGACGGGCTGATA
CTGGGCCGGCAGGCGCTCCATTGCCCAGTCGGCAGCGACATCCTTCGGCGCGATTTTGCCGGTTACTGCG
CTGTACCAAATGCGGGACAACGTAAGCACTACATTTCGCTCATCGCCAGCCCAGTCGGGCGGCGAGTTCC
ATAGCGTTAAGGTTTCATTTAGCGCCTCAAATAGATCCTGTTCAGGAACCGGATCAAAGAGTTCCTCCGC
CGCTGGACCTACCAAGGCAACGCTATGTTCTCTTGCTTTTGTCAGCAAGATAGCCAGATCAATGTCGATC
GTGGCTGGCTCGAAGATACCTGCAAGAATGTCATTGCGCTGCCATTCTCCAAATTGCAGTTCGCGCTTAG
CTGGATAACGCCACGGAATGATGTCGTCGTGCACAACAATGGTGACTTCTACAGCGCGGAGAATCTCGCT
CTCTCCAGGGGAAGCCGAAGTTTCCAAAAGGTCGTTGATCAAAGCTCGCCGCGTTGTTTCATCAAGCCTT
ACGGTCACCGTAACCAGCAAATCAATATCACTGTGTGGCTTCAGGCCGCCATCCACTGCGGAGCCGTACA
AATGTACGGCCAGCAACGTCGGTTCGAGATGGCGCTCGATGACGCCAACTACCTCTGATAGTTGAGTCGA
TACTTCGGCGATCACCGCTTCCCTCATGATGTTTAACTTTGTTTTAGGGCGACTGCCCTGCTGCGTAACA
TCGTTGCTGCTCCATAACATCAAACATCGACCCACGGCGTAACGCGCTTGCTGCTTGGATGCCCGAGGCA
TAGACTGTACCCCAAAAAAACAGTCATAACAAGCCATGAAAACCGCCACTGCGCCGTTACCACCGCTGCG
TTCGGTCAAGGTTCGATCGGATTGGCGGTTATGCGGTTCCCGTAGAAAAGATCAAAGGATCTTCTTGAGA
TCCTTTTTTTCTGCGCGTAATCTGCTGCTTGCAAACAAAAAAACCACCGCTACCAGCGGTGGTTTGTTTG
CCGGATCAAGAGCTACCAACTCTTTTTCCGAAGGTAACTGGCTTCAGCAGAGCGCAGATACCAAATACTG
TTCTTCTAGTGTAGCCGTAGTTAGGCCACCACTTCAAGAACTCTGTAGCACCGCCTACATACCTCGCTCT
GCTAATCCTGTTACCAGTGGCTGCTGCCAGTGGCGATAAGTCGTGTCTTACCGGGTTGGACTCAAGACGA
TAGTTACCGGATAAGGCGCAGCGGTCGGGCTGAACGGGGGGTTCGTGCACACAGCCCAGCTTGGAGCGAA
CGACCTACACCGAACTGAGATACCTACAGCGTGAGCTATGAGAAAGCGCCACGCTTCCCGAAGGGAGAAA
GGCGGACAGGTATCCGGTAAGCGGCAGGGTCGGAACAGGAGAGCGCACGAGGGAGCTTCCAGGGGGAAAC
GCCTGGTATCTTTATAGTCCTGTCGGGTTTCGCCACCTCTGACTTGAGCGTCGATTTTTGTGATGCTCGT
CAGGGGGGCGGAGCCTATGGAAAAACGCCAGCAACGCGGCCTTTTTACGGTTCCTGGCCTTTTGCTGGCC
TTTTGCTCACATGTTCTTTCCTGCGTTATCCCCTGATTCTGTGGATAACCGTATTACCGCCTTTGAGTGA
GCTGCCGATCCGCCGCCAGTTCAGGCCGTCCGGCCCCGGATTCTGACCATAATTTCATCGAAAAAAGGGG
CGCAGCCCTTCTTGTTCTAATAGTTCTATAAGTTCAGGCGAAAATCGTGCAGCAATTACAAAAGGTTGCG
CGTCTATAAGTGGGGAATCCAGCCGCAAAAGTGGGGAATCCAGCCGCAAAAGTGGGGAATCCAGCCGAAA
TCGCGGATTGACGAGTGGGATTTCCCGCCCAATAAATCCACCATGGGAAAGACACTCGACGTTGCCCGCG
ACCGGGCCTTTGACCAGACCGCGACCGTGCTGCCCGCCGAAATGGCGCGGGGGGTCTATATGCGCAACGC
CCCCAGCCTCGCGGCCCTGAAGCTGATGCATCTGATGATCGCCACGGCGGGCGGGCGCATGGCCGATGAC
GTGCGCCACGAAATGCGGCTGGCCGACATCCGCAAGATCGACGGTATGGATAACCACACCCGGGCCAGCC
TGACCCCGCTCTTTGCGGAACTGGCGGCGGCGGTGCTGACCCACGACGACCCGGAAAAGCGGGTCGTGAC
CATCGGTGGCCTGCTGGACGAAGCCCGGATCGATTACCGGCACGAGGTCAGCGGCGATCTTCTGGTGTCG
TGGACCTTCCGCAGCATGTTCCGCCGCATGGCGGCGGAATCGAACCATTGGGCGATTCTCGACCGGCAGA
CCGTGTTCCACCTCGGCAGCAAGTATTCCGTGCTGTTGTTCCAGCACATCGCCAGCTTCAAGGAATACGA
CCACATTACCGGCAAGACCTTTACCGTGCCGGAGTTGCGGGCTGTGTTTGGTATCCCCGAGGGCAAAATC
AAGCGTTTCGCAGACCTCAACAGAGACGTGCTGACGCCCGCCATTGCCGAAATCAACCAGCTTTCCCGCC
TGACTCTGACCGCCACGCCGAACAAGATCGGGCGCACCGTGGCCAGCGTGACGATTGCTTGGGAAGAAAA
GCCCCTCGAAGGCAAGCGCTCGACCAAGGCCGAACTGGACCGCCCGAAGGTGGGCCGGAAGGCCCGGCGC
GACGGCACCGCCGAGACGGTGGCACGGGCCTTCCCGGCATCGGGCGGGATCGAGTTCGACCAGCATTGGC
GCGACCTCAAGCGGGCGGCGGGCTGCAACATGGACAACACCATGATCGCCGACAAATTCCGGGCATGGTG
CGCCGGGAAGGGCCTCGCTCTCGATGCCCGGAACATCGAACAGGCGTTCAGCAGCTTCTGCACCAAGGTG
GGCCGGGTCTGACCATCATCAGTTCGGTGGTCTTCCGACGAACAATAAGGCCGCAAATCGCGGCCTTTTT
TATTGATAACAAAACCGGCTCAGTTCTGCGTAGAAACCAACATGCAAGCTCCACCGGGTGCAAAGCGGCA
GCGGCGGCAGGATATATTCAATTGTAAATGGCTTCATGTCCGGGAAATCTACTGGTGGCAGGATATATTG
TGGTGTAAACAATGGAGAAAAAGATTCTGGAATTCGGTCTCACAGAGGAGATATGCAGGTGTTTACGGCT
AGCTCAGTCCTAGGTATAGTGCTAGCTACTAGAGAAAGAGGAGAAATACTAAATGCGTAAAGGCGAAGAA
CTGTTCACGGGCGTAGTTCCGATTCTGGTCGAGCTGGACGGCGATGTGAACGGTCATAAGTTTAGCGTTC
GCGGTGAAGGTGAGGGCGACGCGACCAACGGCAAACTGACCCTGAAGTTCATCTGCACCACCGGTAAACT
GCCGGTGCCTTGGCCGACCTTGGTGACGACGTTGACGTATGGCGTGCAGTGTTTTGCGCGTTATCCGGAC
CACATGAAACAACACGATTTCTTCAAATCTGCGATGCCGGAGGGTTACGTCCAGGAGCGTACCATTTCCT
TCAAGGATGATGGCTACTACAAAACTCGCGCAGAGGTTAAGTTTGAAGGTGACACGCTGGTCAATCGTAT
CGAATTGAAGGGTATCGACTTTAAAGAGGATGGTAACATTCTGGGCCATAAACTGGAGTATAACTTCAAC
AGCCATAATGTTTACATTACGGCAGACAAGCAAAAGAACGGCATCAAGGCCAATTTCAAGATTCGCCACA
ATGTTGAGGACGGTAGCGTCCAACTGGCCGACCATTACCAGCAGAACACCCCAATTGGTGACGGTCCGGT
TTTGCTGCCGGATAATCACTATCTGAGCACCCAAAGCGTGCTGAGCAAAGATCCGAACGAAAAACGTGAT
CACATGGTCCTGCTGGAATTTGTGACCGCTGCGGGCATCACCCACGGTATGGACGAGCTGTATAAGTAAT
GAGCTTCAAATAAAACGAAAGGCTCAGTCGAAAGACTGGGCCTTTCGTTTTATCTGTTGTTTGTCGGTGA
ACGCTCTCTACTAGAGTCACACTGGCTCACCTTCGGGTGGGCCTTTCTGCGCACCTGCATATACCCCTGC
AGGAATTGTTGATTTTGTGATGACTGATGGCAGGATATATGCGGTTGTAATTCATTTTTATTGTCTAAAT
TTCTGTATTTGTTTGTTTGTTCGGTTGTAAATTTTTTTGGAAGA
Features (pLannotate 1.2.2; 9 found; start..end, strand, type, name):
     76..867     -  CDS            SmR: aminoglycoside adenylyltransferase (Murphy, 1985); aadA; confers resistance to spectinomycin and streptomycin
    874..930     -  CDS            GmR (fragment): gentamycin acetyltransferase; aacC1; confers resistance to gentamycin
   1115..1703    +  rep_origin     ori: high-copy-number ColE1/pMB1/pBR322/pUC origin of replication
   3225..3249    +  misc_feature   LB T-DNA repeat: left border repeat from octopine Ach5 T-DNA
   3276..3300    +  misc_feature   LB T-DNA repeat: left border repeat from nopaline C58 T-DNA
   3358..3386    +  promoter       J23119 promoter (fragment): bacterial promoter (Registry of Standard Biological Parts BBa J23119)
   3413..4126    +  CDS            Superfolder GFP: Superfolder GFP is a basic (constitutively fluorescent) green fluorescent protein published in 2005, derived from Aequorea victoria. It is reported to be a very rapidly-maturing weak dimer.
   4137..4208    +  terminator     rrnB T1 terminator: transcription terminator T1 from the E. coli rrnB gene
   4224..4251    +  terminator     T7Te terminator: phage T7 early transcription terminator
