>Addgene plasmid #153357 | pMAP L2B | addgene full sequence | sequence record 319270 | Addgene NGS Result
CGGTTGTAAATTTTTTTGGAAGAACAAGAAAAGAAAAAACACCCGTTAGGGTGTTTTTAGTTAGTGTGGC
GCGCCGACTTGCGACATGCGGTCCTTTGTTATTTGCCGACTACCTTGGTGATCTCGCCTTTCACGTAGTG
GACAAATTCTTCCAACTGATCTGCGCGCGAGGCCAAGCGATCTTCTTCTTGTCCAAGATAAGCCTGTCTA
GCTTCAAGTATGACGGGCTGATACTGGGCCGGCAGGCGCTCCATTGCCCAGTCGGCAGCGACATCCTTCG
GCGCGATTTTGCCGGTTACTGCGCTGTACCAAATGCGGGACAACGTAAGCACTACATTTCGCTCATCGCC
AGCCCAGTCGGGCGGCGAGTTCCATAGCGTTAAGGTTTCATTTAGCGCCTCAAATAGATCCTGTTCAGGA
ACCGGATCAAAGAGTTCCTCCGCCGCTGGACCTACCAAGGCAACGCTATGTTCTCTTGCTTTTGTCAGCA
AGATAGCCAGATCAATGTCGATCGTGGCTGGCTCGAAGATACCTGCAAGAATGTCATTGCGCTGCCATTC
TCCAAATTGCAGTTCGCGCTTAGCTGGATAACGCCACGGAATGATGTCGTCGTGCACAACAATGGTGACT
TCTACAGCGCGGAGAATCTCGCTCTCTCCAGGGGAAGCCGAAGTTTCCAAAAGGTCGTTGATCAAAGCTC
GCCGCGTTGTTTCATCAAGCCTTACGGTCACCGTAACCAGCAAATCAATATCACTGTGTGGCTTCAGGCC
GCCATCCACTGCGGAGCCGTACAAATGTACGGCCAGCAACGTCGGTTCGAGATGGCGCTCGATGACGCCA
ACTACCTCTGATAGTTGAGTCGATACTTCGGCGATCACCGCTTCCCTCATGATGTTTAACTTTGTTTTAG
GGCGACTGCCCTGCTGCGTAACATCGTTGCTGCTCCATAACATCAAACATCGACCCACGGCGTAACGCGC
TTGCTGCTTGGATGCCCGAGGCATAGACTGTACCCCAAAAAAACAGTCATAACAAGCCATGAAAACCGCC
ACTGCGCCGTTACCACCGCTGCGTTCGGTCAAGGTTCGATCGGATTGGCGGTTATGCGGTTCCCGTAGAA
AAGATCAAAGGATCTTCTTGAGATCCTTTTTTTCTGCGCGTAATCTGCTGCTTGCAAACAAAAAAACCAC
CGCTACCAGCGGTGGTTTGTTTGCCGGATCAAGAGCTACCAACTCTTTTTCCGAAGGTAACTGGCTTCAG
CAGAGCGCAGATACCAAATACTGTTCTTCTAGTGTAGCCGTAGTTAGGCCACCACTTCAAGAACTCTGTA
GCACCGCCTACATACCTCGCTCTGCTAATCCTGTTACCAGTGGCTGCTGCCAGTGGCGATAAGTCGTGTC
TTACCGGGTTGGACTCAAGACGATAGTTACCGGATAAGGCGCAGCGGTCGGGCTGAACGGGGGGTTCGTG
CACACAGCCCAGCTTGGAGCGAACGACCTACACCGAACTGAGATACCTACAGCGTGAGCTATGAGAAAGC
GCCACGCTTCCCGAAGGGAGAAAGGCGGACAGGTATCCGGTAAGCGGCAGGGTCGGAACAGGAGAGCGCA
CGAGGGAGCTTCCAGGGGGAAACGCCTGGTATCTTTATAGTCCTGTCGGGTTTCGCCACCTCTGACTTGA
GCGTCGATTTTTGTGATGCTCGTCAGGGGGGCGGAGCCTATGGAAAAACGCCAGCAACGCGGCCTTTTTA
CGGTTCCTGGCCTTTTGCTGGCCTTTTGCTCACATGTTCTTTCCTGCGTTATCCCCTGATTCTGTGGATA
ACCGTATTACCGCCTTTGAGTGAGCTGCCGATCCGCCGCCAGTTCAGGCCGTCCGGCCCCGGATTCTGAC
CATAATTTCATCGAAAAAAGGGGCGCAGCCCTTCTTGTTCTAATAGTTCTATAAGTTCAGGCGAAAATCG
TGCAGCAATTACAAAAGGTTGCGCGTCTATAAGTGGGGAATCCAGACGCAAAAGTGGGGAATCCAGCCGC
AAAAGTGGGGAATCCAGCCGAAATCGCGGATTGACGAGTGGGATTTCCCGCCCAATAAATCCACCATGGG
AAAGACACTCGACGTTGCCCGCGACCGGGCCTTTGACCAGACCGCGACCGTGCTGCCCGCCGAAATGGCG
CGGGGGGTCTATATGCGCAACGCCCCCAGCCTCGCGGCCCTGAAGCTGATGCATCTGATGATCGCCACGG
CGGGCGGGCGCATGGCCGATGACGTGCGCCACGAAATGCGGCTGGCCGACATCCGCAAGATCGACGGTAT
GGATAACCACACCCGGGCCAGCCTGACCCCGCTCTTTGCGGAACTGGCGGCGGCGGTGCTGACCCACGAC
GACCCGGAAAAGCGGGTCGTGACCATCGGTGGCCTGCTGGACGAAGCCCGGATCGATTACCGGCACGAGG
TCAGCGGCGATCTTCTGGTGTCGTGGACCTTCCGCAGCATGTTCCGCCGCATGGCGGCGGAATCGAACCA
TTGGGCGATTCTCGACCGGCAGACCGTGTTCCACCTCGGCAGCAAGTATTCCGTGCTGTTGTTCCAGCAC
ATCGCCAGCTTCAAGGAATACGACCACATTACCGGCAAGACCTTTACCGTGCCGGAGTTGCGGGCTGTGT
TTGGTATCCCCGAGGGCAAAATCAAGCGTTTCGCAGACCTCAACAGAGACGTGCTGACGCCCGCCATTGC
CGAAATCAACCAGCTTTCCCGCCTGACTCTGACCGCCACGCCGAACAAGATCGGGCGCACCGTGGCCAGC
GTGACGATTGCTTGGGAAGAAAAGCCCCTCGAAGGCAAGCGCTCGACCAAGGCCGAACTGGACCGCCCGA
AGGTGGGCCGGAAGGCCCGGCGCGACGGCACCGCCGAGACGGTGGCACGGGCCTTCCCGGCATCGGGCGG
GATCGAGTTCGACCAGCATTGGCGCGACCTCAAGCGGGCGGCGGGCTGCAACATGGACAACACCATGATC
GCCGACAAATTCCGGGCATGGTGCGCCGGGAAGGGCCTCGCTCTCGATGCCCGGAACATCGAACAGGCGT
TCAGCAGCTTCTGCACCAAGGTGGGCCGGGTCTGACCATCATCAGTTCGGTGGTCTTCCGACGAACAATA
AGGCCGCAAATCGCGGCCTTTTTTATTGATAACAAAACCGGCTCAGTTCTGCGTAGAAACCAACATGCAA
GCTCCACCGGGTGCAAAGCGGCAGCGGCGGCAGGATATATTCAATTGTAAATGGCTTCATGTCCGGGAAA
TCTACTGGTGGCAGGATATATTGTGGTGTAAACAATGGAGAAAAAGATTCTGGAATTCGGTCTCACAGAG
GAGATATGCAGGTGTTTACGGCTAGCTCAGTCCTAGGTATAGTGCTAGCTACTAGAGAAAGAGGAGAAAT
ACTAAATGCGTAAAGGCGAAGAACTGTTCACGGGCGTAGTTCCGATTCTGGTCGAGCTGGACGGCGATGT
GAACGGTCATAAGTTTAGCGTTCGCGGTGAAGGTGAGGGCGACGCGACCAACGGCAAACTGACCCTGAAG
TTCATCTGCACCACCGGTAAACTGCCGGTGCCTTGGCCGACCTTGGTGACGACGTTGACGTATGGCGTGC
AGTGTTTTGCGCGTTATCCGGACCACATGAAACAACACGATTTCTTCAAATCTGCGATGCCGGAGGGTTA
CGTCCAGGAGCGTACCATTTCCTTCAAGGATGATGGCTACTACAAAACTCGCGCAGAGGTTAAGTTTGAA
GGTGACACGCTGGTCAATCGTATCGAATTGAAGGGTATCGACTTTAAAGAGGATGGTAACATTCTGGGCC
ATAAACTGGAGTATAACTTCAACAGCCATAATGTTTACATTACGGCAGACAAGCAAAAGAACGGCATCAA
GGCCAATTTCAAGATTCGCCACAATGTTGAGGACGGTAGCGTCCAACTGGCCGACCATTACCAGCAGAAC
ACCCCAATTGGTGACGGTCCGGTTTTGCTGCCGGATAATCACTATCTGAGCACCCAAAGCGTGCTGAGCA
AAGATCCGAACGAAAAACGTGATCACATGGTCCTGCTGGAATTTGTGACCGCTGCGGGCATCACCCACGG
TATGGACGAGCTGTATAAGTAATGAGCTTCAAATAAAACGAAAGGCTCAGTCGAAAGACTGGGCCTTTCG
TTTTATCTGTTGTTTGTCGGTGAACGCTCTCTACTAGAGTCACACTGGCTCACCTTCGGGTGGGCCTTTC
TGCGCACCTGCATATACCCCTGCAGGAATTGTTGATTTTGTGATGACTGATGGCAGGATATATGCGGTTG
TAATTCATTTTTATTGTCTAAATTTCTGTATTTGTTTGTTTGTT
Features (pLannotate 1.2.2; 9 found; start..end, strand, type, name):
     99..890     -  CDS            SmR: aminoglycoside adenylyltransferase (Murphy, 1985); aadA; confers resistance to spectinomycin and streptomycin
    897..953     -  CDS            GmR (fragment): gentamycin acetyltransferase; aacC1; confers resistance to gentamycin
   1138..1726    +  rep_origin     ori: high-copy-number ColE1/pMB1/pBR322/pUC origin of replication
   3248..3272    +  misc_feature   LB T-DNA repeat: left border repeat from octopine Ach5 T-DNA
   3299..3323    +  misc_feature   LB T-DNA repeat: left border repeat from nopaline C58 T-DNA
   3381..3409    +  promoter       J23119 promoter (fragment): bacterial promoter (Registry of Standard Biological Parts BBa J23119)
   3436..4149    +  CDS            Superfolder GFP: Superfolder GFP is a basic (constitutively fluorescent) green fluorescent protein published in 2005, derived from Aequorea victoria. It is reported to be a very rapidly-maturing weak dimer.
   4160..4231    +  terminator     rrnB T1 terminator: transcription terminator T1 from the E. coli rrnB gene
   4247..4274    +  terminator     T7Te terminator: phage T7 early transcription terminator
