[The description below was written by a language model from this plasmid's Addgene catalogue record and pLannotate feature annotations shown in this document.]
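Description:
pMAP L2B is an empty-backbone plant expression vector from the Mobius Assembly for Plant Systems toolkit, a compact 4,384 bp plasmid intended as a cloning and expression destination for constructs to be delivered into plants. The name suggests a Level 2 acceptor in the assembly hierarchy, although the record does not spell out its position or the restriction enzymes and overhangs used. It is maintained in E. coli at high copy through a ColE1/pUC-type origin and selected with spectinomycin by an aadA aminoglycoside adenylyltransferase gene, which also confers streptomycin resistance. A short remnant of a gentamicin acetyltransferase gene lies next to this marker and is presumably a non-functional leftover.

The payload region carries two tandem T-DNA left border repeats, one of octopine Ach5 type and one of nopaline C58 type, marking one edge of the segment that Agrobacterium would transfer to plant cells. Just downstream is a bacterial reporter cassette: a fragment of the constitutive J23119 promoter driving superfolder GFP, followed by the rrnB T1 and T7Te terminators. In vectors of this kind, such a cassette usually serves as a visual dropout marker, replaced by the assembled insert so that correct clones are non-fluorescent, but the record does not state this explicitly. No right border repeat and no Agrobacterium-compatible origin are annotated. A stretch of roughly 1.5 kb between the E. coli origin and the left borders is unannotated, so these elements may be present but undetected. There is no plant promoter, gene or plant selection marker, consistent with an empty backbone. The sequencing-derived and depositor sequence records give the same nine features, offset by only 23 nucleotides.
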