Addgene plasmid #153357: pMAP L2B
Purpose: (Empty Backbone) Mobius Assembly cloning and expression vector for plants with high-copy number origin of replication
Depositing lab: Naomi Nakayama. Depositing organization: University of Edinburgh. Publication: Mobius Assembly for Plant Systems highlights promoter-terminator interaction in gene regulation. Andreou , Andreas I., Nirkko, Jessica , Ochoa-Villarreal, Marisol , Nakayama, Naomi. bioRxiv, March 31, 2021 10.1101/2021.03.31.437819.
Backbone
  Vector backbone: pMAP
  Backbone size (bp): 4384
  Vector type: Plant Expression
Growth in bacteria
  Bacterial resistance: Spectinomycin, 50 μg/mL
  Growth temperature: 30°C
  Growth strain: DH5alpha
  Copy number: High Copy
Gene/Insert
  Gene/Insert name: None
Terms and licenses: Academic/Nonprofit Terms; Industry Terms: Not Available to Industry
How to cite: pMAP L2B was a gift from Naomi Nakayama (Addgene plasmid # 153357 ; http://n2t.net/addgene:153357 ; RRID:Addgene_153357)
